>Addgene plasmid #17282 | Neurl1-Flag pcDNA3.1 | addgene partial sequence | sequence record 23260 | CMV-F 5'-CGCAAATGGGCGGTAGGCGTG-3'
TCTCTGGCTACTAGAGACCCACTGCTTACTGGCTTATCGAAATTAATACGACTCACTATAGGGAGACCCA
AGCTGGCTAGTCGAGATGGGTAACAACTTCTCCAGTGTCTCCTCTCTGCAGCGAGGAAACCCGAGCCGCG
CGTCGCGGGGCCACCCCCAGAACCTCAAAGACTCCATCGGGGGCTCCTTCCCGGTGCCCTCTCACCGATG
CCATCACAAGCAGAAGCATTGCCCGCCTACGCTGTCAGGTGGGGGGCTCCCGGCCACGCCGCTGCTCTTC
CATCCCCACACTAAGGGCTCCCAGATCCTCATGGACCTCAGCCACAAGGCCGTCAAGAGGCAGGCCAGCT
TTTGCAATGCCATCACCTTCAGTAACCGCCCGGTGCTCATCTACGAGCAAGTCAGGCTGAAGATCACCAA
GAAGCAATGCTGCTGGAGCGGGGCCCTGCGACTTGGCTTCACCAGCAAGGACCCTTCCCGCATCCACCCC
GACTCGCTGCCCAAGTACGCCTGCCCTGACCTGGTGTCTCAGAGTGGCTTCTGGGCCAAAGCATTGCCTG
AGGAGTTTGCCAACGAGGGCAACATCATTGCCTTCTGGGTGGACAAGAAAGGCCGCGTCTTCTACCGGAT
CAA
