[The description below was written by a language model from this plasmid's Addgene catalogue record.]
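Description:
Neurl1-Flag pcDNA3.1 is a mammalian expression plasmid carrying the mouse Neuralized-like 1 coding sequence (Neurl1a, also known as Neurl, Neur1 or Rnf67) in a laboratory-modified pcDNA3.1 backbone designated pcDNA3.1 C-FLAG/Hygro. The backbone is about 5.6 kb and the insert about 1.7 kb. The plasmid is maintained in E. coli at high copy number under ampicillin selection. The "Hygro" designation in the backbone name suggests a hygromycin resistance cassette for selecting transfected mammalian cells, although the record does not list this marker explicitly. No feature table is provided, so the promoter is not stated. Vectors of the pcDNA3.1 family normally drive the insert from the CMV immediate-early promoter and terminate transcription with the bovine growth hormone polyadenylation signal. The listed T7 and BGH reverse sequencing primers fit that layout.

The Neurl1 open reading frame was inserted by restriction cloning between an NheI site, which was destroyed in the process, and an SbfI site, which was retained. This places it in frame with a FLAG epitope encoded by the backbone, so the protein carries the tag at its C terminus. Leaving the N terminus unmodified matters here, because the associated study reports that Neurl1 is targeted to the plasma membrane by N-myristoylation, a modification that needs a free N-terminal sequence. The construct is suited to transient or potentially stable expression of FLAG-tagged Neurl1 in mammalian cells. The tag allows detection, localisation and anti-FLAG affinity purification, in line with the published work on Neurl1 membrane targeting and its regulation of the Notch ligand Jagged1.
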