Addgene plasmid #17282: Neurl1-Flag pcDNA3.1
Depositing lab: Joan Conaway & Ronald Conaway. Depositing organization: Stowers Institute for Medical Research. Publication: Neuralized-like 1 (Neurl1) targeted to the plasma membrane by N-myristoylation regulates the Notch ligand Jagged1. Koutelou E, Sato S, Tomomori-Sato C, Florens L, Swanson SK, Washburn MP, Kokkinaki M, Conaway RC, Conaway JW, Moschonas NK. J Biol Chem. 2008 Feb 15;283(7):3846-53. doi: 10.1074/jbc.M706974200. Epub 2007 Dec 12. PubMed 18077452.
Backbone
  Vector backbone: pcDNA3.1 C-FLAG/Hygro
  Backbone manufacturer: Conaway Lab
  Backbone size w/o insert (bp): 5600
  Vector type: Mammalian Expression
Growth in bacteria
  Bacterial resistance: Ampicillin, 100 μg/mL
  Growth temperature: 37°C
  Growth strain: DH5alpha
  Copy number: High Copy
Gene/Insert
  Gene/Insert name: Neuralized-like
  Species: M. musculus (mouse)
  Insert size (bp): 1725
  GenBank ID: BC058386
  Entrez Gene: Neurl1a (a.k.a. Nlz, Neu1, Neur1, Neurl, Rnf67, AI450910, AI481072, 2410129E16Rik)
  Tag / fusion protein: FLAG (C terminal on backbone)
  Cloning method: Restriction Enzyme; 5′ cloning site NheI (destroyed during cloning); 3′ cloning site SbfI (not destroyed)
  Sequencing primers: 5′ T7; 3′ BGH rev
Terms and licenses: Academic/Nonprofit Terms; Industry Terms: Not Available to Industry
How to cite: Neurl1-Flag pcDNA3.1 was a gift from Joan Conaway & Ronald Conaway (Addgene plasmid # 17282 ; http://n2t.net/addgene:17282 ; RRID:Addgene_17282)
